>Addgene plasmid #130798 | pMSCVbsd-PPARD-L432I | addgene full sequence | sequence record 255572 | Addgene NGS Result
AATGAAAGACCCCACCTGTAGGTTTGGCAAGCTAGCTTAAGTAACGCCATTTTGCAAGGCATGGAAAATA
CATAACTGAGAATAGAGAAGTTCAGATCAAGGTTAGGAACAGAGAGACAGCAGAATATGGGCCAAACAGG
ATATCTGTGGTAAGCAGTTCCTGCCCCGGCTCAGGGCCAAGAACAGATGGTCCCCAGATGCGGTCCCGCC
CTCAGCAGTTTCTAGAGAACCATCAGATGTTTCCAGGGTGCCCCAAGGACCTGAAATGACCCTGTGCCTT
ATTTGAACTAACCAATCAGTTCGCTTCTCGCTTCTGTTCGCGCGCTTCTGCTCCCCGAGCTCAATAAAAG
AGCCCACAACCCCTCACTCGGCGCGCCAGTCCTCCGATAGACTGCGTCGCCCGGGTACCCGTATTCCCAA
TAAAGCCTCTTGCTGTTTGCATCCGAATCGTGGACTCGCTGATCCTTGGGAGGGTCTCCTCAGATTGATT
GACTGCCCACCTCGGGGGTCTTTCATTTGGAGGTTCCACCGAGATTTGGAGACCCCTGCCCAGGGACCAC
CGACCCCCCCGCCGGGAGGTAAGCTGGCCAGCGGTCGTTTCGTGTCTGTCTCTGTCTTTGTGCGTGTTTG
TGCCGGCATCTAATGTTTGCGCCTGCGTCTGTACTAGTTAGCTAACTAGCTCTGTATCTGGCGGACCCGT
GGTGGAACTGACGAGTTCTGAACACCCGGCCGCAACCCTGGGAGACGTCCCAGGGACTTTGGGGGCCGTT
TTTGTGGCCCGACCTGAGGAAGGGAGTCGATGTGGAATCCGACCCCGTCAGGATATGTGGTTCTGGTAGG
AGACGAGAACCTAAAACAGTTCCCGCCTCCGTCTGAATTTTTGCTTTCGGTTTGGAACCGAAGCCGCGCG
TCTTGTCTGCTGCAGCGCTGCAGCATCGTTCTGTGTTGTCTCTGTCTGACTGTGTTTCTGTATTTGTCTG
AAAATTAGGGCCAGACTGTTACCACTCCCTTAAGTTTGACCTTAGGTCACTGGAAAGATGTCGAGCGGAT
CGCTCACAACCAGTCGGTAGATGTCAAGAAGAGACGTTGGGTTACCTTCTGCTCTGCAGAATGGCCAACC
TTTAACGTCGGATGGCCGCGAGACGGCACCTTTAACCGAGACCTCATCACCCAGGTTAAGATCAAGGTCT
TTTCACCTGGCCCGCATGGACACCCAGACCAGGTCCCCTACATCGTGACCTGGGAAGCCTTGGCTTTTGA
CCCCCCTCCCTGGGTCAAGCCCTTTGTACACCCTAAGCCTCCGCCTCCTCTTCCTCCATCCGCCCCGTCT
CTCCCCCTTGAACCTCCTCGTTCGACCCCGCCTCGATCCTCCCTTTATCCAGCCCTCACTCCTTCTCTAG
GCGCCGGAATTAGATCCACTAGTAACGGCCGCCAGTGTGCTGGAATTCGCCCTTAGGTGTGGCGCCGAGG
GGAGATCAGCCATGGAGCAGCCACAGGAGGAAGCCCCTGAGGTCCGGGAAGAGGAGGAGAAAGAGGAAGT
GGCAGAGGCAGAAGGAGCCCCAGAGCTCAATGGGGGACCACAGCATGCACTTCCTTCCAGCAGCTACACA
GACCTCTCCCGGAGCTCCTCGCCACCCTCACTGCTGGACCAACTGCAGATGGGCTGTGACGGGGCCTCAT
GCGGCAGCCTCAACATGGAGTGCCGGGTGTGCGGGGACAAGGCATCGGGCTTCCACTACGGTGTTCATGC
ATGTGAGGGGTGCAAGGGCTTCTTCCGTCGTACGATCCGCATGAAGCTGGAGTACGAGAAGTGTGAGCGC
AGCTGCAAGATTCAGAAGAAGAACCGCAACAAGTGCCAGTACTGCCGCTTCCAGAAGTGCCTGGCACTGG
GCATGTCACACAACGCTATCCGTTTTGGTCGGATGCCGGAGGCTGAGAAGAGGAAGCTGGTGGCAGGGCT
GACTGCAAACGAGGGGAGCCAGTACAACCCACAGGTGGCCGACCTGAAGGCCTTCTCCAAGCACATCTAC
AATGCCTACCTGAAAAACTTCAACATGACCAAAAAGAAGGCCCGCAGCATCCTCACCGGCAAAGCCAGCC
ACACGGCGCCCTTTGTGATCCACGACATCGAGACATTGTGGCAGGCAGAGAAGGGGCTGGTGTGGAAGCA
GTTGGTGAATGGCCTGCCTCCCTACAAGGAGATCAGCGTGCACGTCTTCTACCGCTGCCAGTGCACCACA
GTGGAGACCGTGCGGGAGCTCACTGAGTTCGCCAAGAGCATCCCCAGCTTCAGCAGCCTCTTCCTCAACG
ACCAGGTTACCCTTCTCAAGTATGGCGTGCACGAGGCCATCTTCGCCATGCTGGCCTCTATCGTCAACAA
GGACGGGCTGCTGGTAGCCAACGGCAGTGGCTTTGTCACCCGTGAGTTCCTGCGCAGCCTCCGCAAACCC
TTCAGTGATATCATTGAGCCTAAGTTTGAATTTGCTGTCAAGTTCAACGCCCTGGAACTTGATGACAGTG
ACCTGGCCCTATTCATTGCGGCCATCATTCTGTGTGGAGACCGGCCAGGCCTCATGAACGTTCCACGGGT
GGAGGCTATCCAGGACACCATCCTGCGTGCCCTCGAATTCCACCTGCAGGCCAACCACCCTGATGCCCAG
TACCTCTTCCCCAAGCTGCTGCAGAAGATGGCTGACCTGCGGCAACTGGTCACCGAGCACGCCCAGATGA
TGCAGCGGATCAAGAAGACCGAAACCGAGACCTCGCTGCACCCTATCCTCCAGGAGATCTACAAGGACAT
GTACTAACGGCGGCACCCAGGCCTCCCTGCAGACTCCAATGGGGCCAGCACTGGAGGGGCCCACCCACAT
GACTTTTCCATTGACCAGCTCTCAAGGGCGAATTCTGCAGATATCCATCACACTGGCGGCCGCTCGAGGT
TAACGAATTCTACCGGGTAGGGGAGGCGCTTTTCCCAAGGCAGTCTGGAGCATGCGCTTTAGCAGCCCCG
CTGGGCACTTGGCGCTACACAAGTGGCCTCTGGCCTCGCACACATTCCACATCCACCGGTAGGCGCCAAC
CGGCTCCGTTCTTTGGTGGCCCCTTCGCGCCACCTTCTACTCCTCCCCTAGTCAGGAAGTTCCCCCCCGC
CCCGCAGCTCGCGTCGTGCAGGACGTGACAAATGGAAGTAGCACGTCTCACTAGTCTCGTGCAGATGGAC
AGCACCGCTGAGCAATGGAAGCGGGTAGGCCTTTGGGGCAGCGGCCAATAGCAGCTTTGCTCCTTCGCTT
TCTGGGCTCAGAGGCTGGGAAGGGGTGGGTCCGGGGGCGGGCTCAGGGGCGGGCTCAGGGGCGGGGCGGG
CGCCCGAAGGTCCTCCGGAGGCCCGGCATTCTGCACGCTTCAAAAGCGCACGTCTGCCGCGCTGTTCTCC
TCTTCCTCATCTCCGGGCCTTTCGACCTGCAGCCCAAGCTTACCATGGCCAAGCCTTTGTCTCAAGAAGA
ATCCACCCTCATTGAAAGAGCAACGGCTACAATCAACAGCATCCCCATCTCTGAAGACTACAGCGTCGCC
AGCGCAGCTCTCTCTAGCGACGGCCGCATCTTCACTGGTGTCAATGTATATCATTTTACTGGGGGACCTT
GTGCAGAACTCGTGGTGCTGGGCACTGCTGCTGCTGCGGCAGCTGGCAACCTGACTTGTATCGTCGCGAT
CGGAAATGAGAACAGGGGCATCTTGAGCCCCTGCGGACGGTGCCGACAGGTGCTTCTCGATCTGCATCCT
GGGATCAAAGCCATAGTGAAGGACAGTGATGGACAGCCGACGGCAGTTGGGATTCGTGAATTGCTGCCCT
CTGGTTATGTGTGGGAGGGCTAATCGATAAAATAAAAGATTTTATTTAGTCTCCAGAAAAAGGGGGGAAT
GAAAGACCCCACCTGTAGGTTTGGCAAGCTAGAGAACCATCAGATGTTTCCAGGGTGCCCCAAGGACCTG
AAATGACCCTGTGCCTTATTTGAACTAACCAATCAGTTCGCTTCTCGCTTCTGTTCGCGCGCTTCTGCTC
CCCGAGCTCAATAAAAGAGCCCACAACCCCTCACTCGGCGCGCCAGTCCTCCGATAGACTGCGTCGCCCG
GGTACCCGTGTATCCAATAAACCCTCTTGCAGTTGCATCCGACTTGTGGTCTCACTGTTCCTTGGGAGGG
TCTCCTCTGAGTGATTGACTACCCGTCAGCGGGGGTCTTTCATGGGTAACAGTTTCTTGAAGTTGGAGAA
CAACATTCTGAGGGTAGGAGTCGAATATTAAGTAATCCTGACTCAATTAGCCACTGTTTTGAATCCACAT
ACTCCAATACTCCTGAAATAGTTCATTATGGACAGCGCAGAAAGAGCTGGGGAGAATTGTGAAATTGTTA
TCCGCTCACAATTCCACACAACATACGAGCCGGAAGCATAAAGTGTAAAGCCTGGGGTGCCTAATGAGTG
AGCTAACTCACATTAATTGCGTTGCGCTCACTGCCCGCTTTCCAGTCGGGAAACCTGTCGTGCCAGCTGC
ATTAATGAATCGGCCAACGCGCGGGGAGAGGCGGTTTGCGTATTGGGCGCTCTTCCGCTTCCTCGCTCAC
TGACTCGCTGCGCTCGGTCGTTCGGCTGCGGCGAGCGGTATCAGCTCACTCAAAGGCGGTAATACGGTTA
TCCACAGAATCAGGGGATAACGCAGGAAAGAACATGTGAGCAAAAGGCCAGCAAAAGGCCAGGAACCGTA
AAAAGGCCGCGTTGCTGGCGTTTTTCCATAGGCTCCGCCCCCCTGACGAGCATCACAAAAATCGACGCTC
AAGTCAGAGGTGGCGAAACCCGACAGGACTATAAAGATACCAGGCGTTTCCCCCTGGAAGCTCCCTCGTG
CGCTCTCCTGTTCCGACCCTGCCGCTTACCGGATACCTGTCCGCCTTTCTCCCTTCGGGAAGCGTGGCGC
TTTCTCATAGCTCACGCTGTAGGTATCTCAGTTCGGTGTAGGTCGTTCGCTCCAAGCTGGGCTGTGTGCA
CGAACCCCCCGTTCAGCCCGACCGCTGCGCCTTATCCGGTAACTATCGTCTTGAGTCCAACCCGGTAAGA
CACGACTTATCGCCACTGGCAGCAGCCACTGGTAACAGGATTAGCAGAGCGAGGTATGTAGGCGGTGCTA
CAGAGTTCTTGAAGTGGTGGCCTAACTACGGCTACACTAGAAGAACAGTATTTGGTATCTGCGCTCTGCT
GAAGCCAGTTACCTTCGGAAAAAGAGTTGGTAGCTCTTGATCCGGCAAACAAACCACCGCTGGTAGCGGT
GGTTTTTTTGTTTGCAAGCAGCAGATTACGCGCAGAAAAAAAGGATCTCAAGAAGATCCTTTGATCTTTT
CTACGGGGTCTGACGCTCAGTGGAACGAAAACTCACGTTAAGGGATTTTGGTCATGAGATTATCAAAAAG
GATCTTCACCTAGATCCTTTTAAATTAAAAATGAAGTTTTAAATCAATCTAAAGTATATATGAGTAAACT
TGGTCTGACAGTTACCAATGCTTAATCAGTGAGGCACCTATCTCAGCGATCTGTCTATTTCGTTCATCCA
TAGTTGCCTGACTCCCCGTCGTGTAGATAACTACGATACGGGAGGGCTTACCATCTGGCCCCAGTGCTGC
AATGATACCGCGAGACCCACGCTCACCGGCTCCAGATTTATCAGCAATAAACCAGCCAGCCGGAAGGGCC
GAGCGCAGAAGTGGTCCTGCAACTTTATCCGCCTCCATCCAGTCTATTAATTGTTGCCGGGAAGCTAGAG
TAAGTAGTTCGCCAGTTAATAGTTTGCGCAACGTTGTTGCCATTGCTACAGGCATCGTGGTGTCACGCTC
GTCGTTTGGTATGGCTTCATTCAGCTCCGGTTCCCAACGATCAAGGCGAGTTACATGATCCCCCATGTTG
TGCAAAAAAGCGGTTAGCTCCTTCGGTCCTCCGATCGTTGTCAGAAGTAAGTTGGCCGCAGTGTTATCAC
TCATGGTTATGGCAGCACTGCATAATTCTCTTACTGTCATGCCATCCGTAAGATGCTTTTCTGTGACTGG
TGAGTACTCAACCAAGTCATTCTGAGAATAGTGTATGCGGCGACCGAGTTGCTCTTGCCCGGCGTCAATA
CGGGATAATACCGCGCCACATAGCAGAACTTTAAAAGTGCTCATCATTGGAAAACGTTCTTCGGGGCGAA
AACTCTCAAGGATCTTACCGCTGTTGAGATCCAGTTCGATGTAACCCACTCGTGCACCCAACTGATCTTC
AGCATCTTTTACTTTCACCAGCGTTTCTGGGTGAGCAAAAACAGGAAGGCAAAATGCCGCAAAAAAGGGA
ATAAGGGCGACACGGAAATGTTGAATACTCATACTCTTCCTTTTTCAATATTATTGAAGCATTTATCAGG
GTTATTGTCTCATGAGCGGATACATATTTGAATGTATTTAGAAAAATAAACAAATAGGGGTTCCGCGCAC
ATTTCCCCGAAAAGTGCCACCTGACGTCTAAGAAACCATTATTATCATGACATTAACCTATAAAAATAGG
CGTATCACGAGGCCCTTTCGTCTCGCGCGTTTCGGTGATGACGGTGAAAACCTCTGACACATGCAGCTCC
CGGAGACGGTCACAGCTTGTCTGTAAGCGGATGCCGGGAGCAGACAAGCCCGTCAGGGCGCGTCAGCGGG
TGTTGGCGGGTGTCGGGGCTGGCTTAACTATGCGGCATCAGAGCAGATTGTACTGAGAGTGCACCATATG
CGGTGTGAAATACCGCACAGATGCGTAAGGAGAAAATACCGCATCAGGCGCCATTCGCCATTCAGGCTGC
GCAACTGTTGGGAAGGGCGATCGGTGCGGGCCTCTTCGCTATTACGCCAGCTGGCGAAAGGGGGATGTGC
TGCAAGGCGATTAAGTTGGGTAACGCCAGGGTTTTCCCAGTCACGACGTTGTAAAACGACGGCGCAAGGA
ATGGTGCATGCAAGGAGATGGCGCCCAACAGTCCCCCGGCCACGGGGCCTGCCACCATACCCACGCCGAA
ACAAGCGCTCATGAGCCCGAAGTGGCGAGCCCGATCTTCCCCATCGGTGATGTCGGCGATATAGGCGCCA
GCAACCGCACCTGTGGCGCCGGTGATGCCGGCCACGATGCGTCCGGCGTAGAGGCGATTAGTCCAATTTG
TTAAAGACAGGATATCAGTGGTCCAGGCTCTAGTTTTGACTCAACAATATCACCAGCTGAAGCCTATAGA
GTACGAGCCATAGATAAAATAAAAGATTTTATTTAGTCTCCAGAAAAAGGGGGG
Features (pLannotate 1.2.2; 20 found; start..end, strand, type, name):
      1..517     +  LTR            5' LTR: 5' long terminal repeat from murine embryonic stem cell virus
    581..922     +  misc_feature   MESV Ψ: packaging signal of murine embryonic stem cell virus
    989..1405    +  CDS            gag (truncated): truncated Moloney murine leukemia virus (MMLV) gag gene lacking the start codon
   1482..2804    +  CDS            PPARD: PPARD_HUMAN - Also known as NR1C2, PPARB. Experimental evidence at protein level: Swiss-Prot protein existence level 1. Ligand-activated transcription factor. Receptor that binds peroxisome proliferators such as hypolipidemic drugs and fatty acids. Has a preference for poly-unsaturated fatty acids, such as gamma- linoleic acid and eicosapentanoic acid. Once activated by a ligand, the receptor binds to promoter elements of target genes. Regulates the peroxisomal beta-oxidation pathway of fatty acids. Functions as transcription activator for the acyl-CoA oxidase gene. Decreases expression of NPC
   2955..3454    +  promoter       PGK promoter: mouse phosphoglycerate kinase 1 promoter
   3475..3873    +  CDS            BSD: blasticidin S deaminase; Aspergillus terreus BSD; confers resistance to blasticidin
   3918..3952    +  LTR            3' LTR (ΔU3) (fragment): self-inactivating 3' long terminal repeat (LTR) from Moloney murine leukemia virus
   3949..4243    +  LTR            3' LTR (ΔU3) (fragment): self-inactivating 3' long terminal repeat (LTR) from Moloney murine leukemia virus
   4405..4421    -  protein_bind   lac operator: The lac repressor binds to the lac operator to inhibit transcription in E. coli. This inhibition can be relieved by adding lactose or isopropyl-β-D-thiogalactopyranoside (IPTG). lac repressor encoded by lacI
   4429..4459    -  promoter       lac promoter: promoter for the E. coli lac operon
   4474..4495    -  protein_bind   CAP binding site: CAP binding activates transcription in the presence of cAMP. E. coli catabolite activator protein
   4508..4600    -  CDS            lacI (fragment): lac repressor; lacI; The lac repressor binds to the lac operator to inhibit transcription in E. coli. This inhibition can be relieved by adding lactose or isopropyl-β-D-thiogalactopyranoside (IPTG).
   4783..5371    -  rep_origin     ori: high-copy-number ColE1/pMB1/pBR322/pUC origin of replication
   5542..6402    -  CDS            AmpR: β-lactamase; bla; confers resistance to ampicillin, carbenicillin, and related antibiotics
   6403..6507    -  promoter       AmpR promoter: bla
   6602..6637    +  CDS            rop (fragment): Rop protein, which maintains plasmids at low copy number; rop
   6739..6838    +  misc_feature   bom (fragment): basis of mobility region from pBR322
   6844..6993    -  CDS            lacZα (fragment): LacZα fragment of β-galactosidase; lacZ fragment
   6993..7194    -  CDS            TcR (fragment): tetracycline efflux protein; tet; confers resistance to tetracycline
   7195..7293    +  CDS            env (fragment): murine leukemia virus gPr80 envelope polyprotein precursor; env; proteolytically cleaved into gp70SU and p15TM subunits
