[The description below was written by a language model from this plasmid's Addgene catalogue record and pLannotate feature annotations shown in this document.]
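Description:
pMSCVbsd-PPARD-L432I is a gammaretroviral expression vector built on the pMSCVbsd backbone, a murine stem cell virus-type plasmid carrying a blasticidin selection cassette. It is designed to deliver a mutant human PPARD cDNA into mammalian cells by retroviral transduction. In bacteria it is maintained through a high-copy ColE1/pUC-type origin and selected with ampicillin via the β-lactamase gene. The annotated lac promoter/operator and the short lacI, lacZα, rop, bom, TcR and env fragments are non-functional remnants of the backbone's cloning history.

The proviral region begins with the 5′ LTR of murine embryonic stem cell virus, followed by the Ψ packaging signal and a truncated gag segment lacking its start codon, which extends the packaging signal without producing Gag protein. No separate promoter is annotated upstream of the insert, so the PPARD coding sequence appears to be transcribed from the 5′ LTR. It encodes the ligand-activated nuclear receptor PPARβ/δ (NR1C2) with an L432I substitution introduced by PCR mutagenesis, and it was cloned between a BglII site (destroyed) and an XhoI site. No epitope tag is annotated. Downstream, a mouse PGK promoter independently drives blasticidin S deaminase, allowing selection of stably transduced cells. The cassette ends in 3′ LTR sequence, which the automated annotation matched in two fragments to a ΔU3 self-inactivating LTR. That label may reflect partial similarity rather than a true self-inactivating design, and the catalogue entry does not describe the vector as self-inactivating.

Because gag, pol and env functions are absent, virus must be produced in packaging cells that supply them in trans. The associated work concerns PPARβ/δ corepressor recruitment and transcriptional regulation of ANGPTL4, but the record does not state the functional consequence of the L432I mutation.
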