Addgene plasmid #130798: pMSCVbsd-PPARD-L432I
Purpose: Vector encoding PPARD cDNA for retroviral transduction
Depositing lab: Till Adhikary. Depositing organization: Philipps-Universitaet Marburg. Publication: PPARbeta/delta recruits NCOR and regulates transcription reinitiation of ANGPTL4. Legrand N, Bretscher CL, Zielke S, Wilke B, Daude M, Fritz B, Diederich WE, Adhikary T. Nucleic Acids Res. 2019 Oct 10;47(18):9573-9591. doi: 10.1093/nar/gkz685. PubMed 31428774.
Backbone
  Vector backbone: pMSCVbsd
  Vector type: Retroviral
  Selectable markers: Blasticidin
Growth in bacteria
  Bacterial resistance: Ampicillin, 100 μg/mL
  Growth temperature: 37°C
  Growth strain: NEB Stable
  Copy number: High Copy
Gene/Insert
  Gene/Insert name: PPARD L432I
  Species: H. sapiens (human)
  Mutation: L432I
  Entrez Gene: PPARD (a.k.a. FAAR, NR1C2, NUC1, NUCI, NUCII, PPARB)
  Cloning method: Restriction Enzyme; 5′ cloning site BglII (destroyed during cloning); 3′ cloning site XhoI (not destroyed)
  Sequencing primers: 5′ pMSCVseqfw (CCCTTGAACCTCCTCGTTCGACC); 3′ pMSCVseqrv (GAGACGTGCTACTTCCATTTGTC)
Terms and licenses: Academic/Nonprofit Terms; Industry Terms: Not Available to Industry
Depositor comments: Generated by PCR mutagenesis. Please visit https://www.biorxiv.org/content/10.1101/525576v2 for BioRxiv preprint.
How to cite: pMSCVbsd-PPARD-L432I was a gift from Till Adhikary (Addgene plasmid # 130798 ; http://n2t.net/addgene:130798 ; RRID:Addgene_130798)
