>Addgene plasmid #130798 | pMSCVbsd-PPARD-L432I | depositor partial sequence | sequence record 250309 | PPARD L432I
ATGGAGCAGCCACAGGAGGAAGCCCCTGAGGTCCGGGAAGAGGAGGAGAAAGAGGAAGTGGCAGAGGCAG
AAGGAGCCCCAGAGCTCAATGGGGGACCACAGCATGCACTTCCTTCCAGCAGCTACACAGACCTCTCCCG
GAGCTCCTCGCCACCCTCACTGCTGGACCAACTGCAGATGGGCTGTGACGGGGCCTCATGCGGCAGCCTC
AACATGGAGTGCCGGGTGTGCGGGGACAAGGCATCGGGCTTCCACTACGGTGTTCATGCATGTGAGGGGT
GCAAGGGCTTCTTCCGTCGTACGATCCGCATGAAGCTGGAGTACGAGAAGTGTGAGCGCAGCTGCAAGAT
TCAGAAGAAGAACCGCAACAAGTGCCAGTACTGCCGCTTCCAGAAGTGCCTGGCACTGGGCATGTCACAC
AACGCTATCCGTTTTGGTCGGATGCCGGAGGCTGAGAAGAGGAAGCTGGTGGCAGGGCTGACTGCAAACG
AGGGGAGCCAGTACAACCCACAGGTGGCCGACCTGAAGGCCTTCTCCAAGCACATCTACAATGCCTACCT
GAAAAACTTCAACATGACCAAAAAGAAGGCCCGCAGCATCCTCACCGGCAAAGCCAGCCACACGGCGCCC
TTTGTGATCCACGACATCGAGACATTGTGGCAGGCAGAGAAGGGGCTGGTGTGGAAGCAGTTGGTGAATG
GCCTGCCTCCCTACAAGGAGATCAGCGTGCACGTCTTCTACCGCTGCCAGTGCACCACAGTGGAGACCGT
GCGGGAGCTCACTGAGTTCGCCAAGAGCATCCCCAGCTTCAGCAGCCTCTTCCTCAACGACCAGGTTACC
CTTCTCAAGTATGGCGTGCACGAGGCCATCTTCGCCATGCTGGCCTCTATCGTCAACAAGGACGGGCTGC
TGGTAGCCAACGGCAGTGGCTTTGTCACCCGTGAGTTCCTGCGCAGCCTCCGCAAACCCTTCAGTGATAT
CATTGAGCCTAAGTTTGAATTTGCTGTCAAGTTCAACGCCCTGGAACTTGATGACAGTGACCTGGCCCTA
TTCATTGCGGCCATCATTCTGTGTGGAGACCGGCCAGGCCTCATGAACGTTCCACGGGTGGAGGCTATCC
AGGACACCATCCTGCGTGCCCTCGAATTCCACCTGCAGGCCAACCACCCTGATGCCCAGTACCTCTTCCC
CAAGCTGCTGCAGAAGATGGCTGACCTGCGGCAACTGGTCACCGAGCACGCCCAGATGATGCAGCGGATC
AAGAAGACCGAAACCGAGACCTCGCTGCACCCTATCCTCCAGGAGATCTACAAGGACATGTACTAA
